>Addgene plasmid #180274 | pCasper-pNos-PCP-eGFP | addgene full sequence | sequence record 357914 | Addgene NGS Result
CTGTGGGCGGTAAAGGAGTCCAGTCCGGAGGTGGGCTCATCGCAGATCAGAAGCGGCGGATCGGTTAGAG
CCTCGGAGGCGAATGCCAGACGCTTCCTTTCTCCGCCGGACAGACCTTTCACCCTGCCGGGCACACCGAT
GATCGTGTGCTGACATTTGCTGAGCGAAAGCTCCTGGATCACCTGATCCACGCGGGCCACTCGCTGCCGA
TAGGTCAGATGTCGTGGCATCCGCACCATGGCTTGGAAAATCAGGTGTTCCCTGGCCGTTAGGGAGCCGA
TAAAGAGGTCATCCTGCTGGACATAGGCGCACCTGGCCTGCATCTCCTTGGCGTCCACAGGTTGGCCATT
GAGCAGTCGCATCCCGGATGGCGATACTTGGATGCCCTGCGGCGATCGAAAGGCAAGGGCATTCAGCAGG
GTCGTCTTTCCGGCACCGGAACTGCCCATCACGGCCAAAAGTTCGCCCGGATAGGCCACGCCGCAAACTG
AGTTTCAAATTGGTAATTGGACCCTTTATTAAGATTTCACACAGATCAGCCGACTGCGAATAGAAACTCA
CCGTTCTTGAGCAAATGTTTCCTGGGCGCCGGTATGTGTCGCTCGTTGCAGAATAGTCCGCGTGTCCGGT
TGACCAGCTGCCGCCATCCGGAGCCCGGCTGATTGACCGCCCCAAAGATGTCCATATTGTGCCAGGCATA
GGTGAGGTTCTCGGCTAGTTGGCCGCTCCCTGAACCGGAGTCCTCCGGCGGACTGGGTGGCCGGAGCGTG
CCGTAGTTTTTGGCCTGCCCGAAGCCCTGGTTAATGCAGCTCTGCGAAGCCGCTCCGCTGTCACCCTGCA
ATGATAGGGGATCTCAAATATCAACTACAAGCGTTATGCTCATCTAACCCCGAACAAAAAGTACCCCGAA
GTATCCTACGAAGTAGGTTTATACTTTTATTTATTTTTTGTGCATCTAGGATCAGCTTAAAATATCTGGT
TGTTATATTTTTTGTAAAAAAGAATATAGTCGAAAATGAATGCCTTTAGATGTCTTGATCATGATATGAT
CTCAAAAATTGTCTTATATAGCGAGAACAGCTACCAGAATAATCTGTTTCGTGTCACTATTTGTTTGTGC
AATTGCGGTTTGGGATTTTTGTGGGTCGCAGTTCTCACGCCGCAGACAATTTGATGTTGCAATCGCAGTT
CCTATAGATCAAGTGAACTTAAGATGTATGCACATGTACTACTCACATTGTTCAGATGCTCGGCAGATGG
GTGTTTGCTGCCTCCGCGAATTAATAGCTCCTGATCCTCTTGGCCCATTGCCGGGATTTTTCACACTTTC
CCCTGCTTACCCACCCAAAACCAATCACCACCCCAATCACTCAAAAAACAAACAAAAATAAGAAGCGAGA
GGAGTTTTGGCACAGCACTTTGTGTTTAATTGATGGCGTAAACCGCTTGGAGCTTCGTCACGAAACCGCT
GACAAAATGCAACTGAAGGCGGACATTGACGCTACGTAACGCTACAAACGGTGGCGAAAGAGATAGCGGA
CGCAGCGGCGAAAGAGACGGCGATATTTCTGTGGACAGAGAAGGAGGCAAACAGCGCTGACTTTGAGTGG
AATGTCATTTTGAGTGAGAGGTAATCGAAAGAACCTGGTACATCAAATACCCTTGGATCGAAGTAAATTT
AAAACTGATCAGATAAGTTCAATGATATCCAGTGCAGTAAAAAAAAAAAATGTTTTTTTTATCTACTTTC
CGCAAAAATGGGTTTTATTAACTTACATACATACTAGAATTCGGTACCCGGGGATCTCGAGGTCGACGGT
ATCGATAAGCTTCGACCGTTTTAACCTCGAAATATGCACATGTAAGGACGGATGTGAGCGAACGCCAGTG
ATGACCGGGATCAGAGGTAACCTACCATGGTGGGGATTAGGTGACCGTTCGCAGGTAGTTTGATCGGAGC
GAATGTTCGGGGGGTCTGGCGTCAGAGGCTCTAAACTTTATGTAATTCCTGCCGCGAAACACGCACGTAT
CAAGCAGTCAGCTGTTCTCTTCGTTCAGCGCGCGCCGGTGTTGCAAAACGAGCGCTCTTCGCCGGCGGTG
GCTCGTGCGATAGTTCGTTTTGTCGGTAATCCGATGTTGCCGCGCCGATATCATGTGATGTTGTCACAGT
GCGCGAAATTCGAATGGTGGTGTGCAGTGATTGTGTTGTGACGGCGAGTGGCGCGTGTGGGTGCTTAGTT
TTGGGAGATGTTTTCGTATTTTTTTGTTGATAACTCAGGCTTTGTTGCTGTGTTGTAGTACTATTTTCCA
TTGCGCGGTGTCCAGCTTTTAATTAGTGGCACATATTCTTAGCAAGTAAAAATTATTTTGCATACTATTA
AATTTCTTATAAATTATTTTCTAAAATTAAGTTTACCTTTTCAATTTTACTAAAAATATCGATATATTTA
TTATCGCTGGAAAACTACATTATTCCACCTCTAAGCAAGAACCGTTAGTTGGCGCGTAGCTTTACCACAA
AATTCCTGGAATTGCCGTACGCTTCGCAGTTGTTTCAAGTTGTCTAAGGGACATACGATTTTTTTTGCCT
CTGCGTCACGATTTTAACCCAAAAGCGAGTTTAGTTACATGTACATTATTATTAGATAAAGAAGTATCGC
GAATACTTCAGTTGAATAAACTGTGCTTGGTTTTTGGGTGAGGATTTGTGGAAAGTAGAGTGCGCGATAA
CCGTAACTTTCGACCCGGATTTTCCATAGATCATGCATCACCATGCTAGCCTCCAAAACCATCGTTCTTT
CGGTCGGCGAGGCTACTCGCACTCTGACTGAGATCCAGTCCACCGCAGACCGTCAGATCTTCGAAGAGAA
GGTCGGGCCTCTGGTGGGTCGGCTGCGCCTCACGGCTTCGCTCCGTCAAAACGGAGCCAAGACCGCGTAT
CGCGTCAACCTAAAACTGGATCAGGCGGACGTCGTTGATTCCGGACTTCCGAAAGTGCGCTACACTCAGG
TATGGTCGCACGACGTGACAATCGTTGCGAATAGCACCGAGGCCTCGCGCAAATCGTTGTACGATTTGAC
CAAGTCCCTCGTCGCGACCTCGCAGGTCGAAGATCTTGTCGTCAACCTTGTGCCGCTGGGCCGTGCGGCC
GCTGTGAGCAAGGGCGAGGAGCTGTTCACCGGGGTGGTGCCCATCCTGGTCGAGCTGGACGGCGACGTAA
ACGGCCACAAGTTCAGCGTGTCCGGCGAGGGCGAGGGCGATGCCACCTACGGCAAGCTGACCCTGAAGTT
CATCTGCACCACCGGCAAGCTGCCCGTGCCCTGGCCCACCCTCGTGACCACCCTGACCTACGGCGTGCAG
TGCTTCAGCCGCTACCCCGACCACATGAAGCAGCACGACTTCTTCAAGTCCGCCATGCCCGAAGGCTACG
TCCAGGAGCGCACCATCTTCTTCAAGGACGACGGCAACTACAAGACCCGCGCCGAGGTGAAGTTCGAGGG
CGACACCCTGGTGAACCGCATCGAGCTGAAGGGCATCGACTTCAAGGAGGACGGCAACATCCTGGGGCAC
AAGCTGGAGTACAACTACAACAGCCACAACGTCTATATCATGGCCGACAAGCAGAAGAACGGCATCAAGG
TGAACTTCAAGATCCGCCACAACATCGAGGACGGCAGCGTGCAGCTCGCCGACCACTACCAGCAGAACAC
CCCCATCGGCGACGGCCCCGTGCTGCTGCCCGACAACCACTACCTGAGCACCCAGTCCGCCCTGAGCAAA
GACCCCAACGAGAAGCGCGATCACATGGTCCTGCTGGAGTTCGTGACCGCCGCCGGGATCACTCTCGGCA
TGGACGAGCTGTACAAGTAAACCGCGGCACACTAAGCGTCGCGCCACTTCAACGCTCGATGGGAGCGTCA
TTGGTGGGCGGGGTAACCGTCGAAATCAGTGTTTACGCTTCCAATCGCAACAAAAAATTCACTGCAACAC
TGAAAAGCATACGAAAACGATGAAGATTGTACGAGAAACCATAAAGTATTTTATCCACAAAGACACGTAT
AGCAGAAAAGCCAAGTTAACTCGGCGATAAGTTGTGTACACAAGAATAAAATCGGCCAGATTCAGTGTTG
TCAGAAATAAGAAAACCCCACTATGTTTTTCTTTGCCTTTTCTTTCTCCCAGCGATCATTCATTTCGTGG
TGAAAGAACGGGGTCATTGCACGGAGTTTCGACTGCGGGAAAGCAGAGCTGCCGTTCACTTCGTCTATAA
TTAGCGCTTTCTATTTTCCCCGATTCGGGCCGCTGCTGCGCTTTTCCGCCTGCTGTTTGTGGCAAGTGTA
GCAGCAGGCTGTGCACGCAGTGTGGCATGCACTTGGCTTTCCACCGTTGGTATCGATTCTCTGGGACGAT
GAGTCATTCCTTTCGGGGCCACAGCATAATCGTTGCCAGCTCACCGAAATGGTGACTTCATTTCTTAACT
GCCGTCAAGCATGCGATTGTACATACATACATATTTATATATGTACATATTTATGTGACTATGGTAGGTC
GATATAATAGCAATCAACGCAAGCAAATGTGTCAGTCCTGCTTACAGGAACGATTCTATTTAGTAATTTT
CGTTGTATAAAGTAATTATGTATGTATGTAAGCCCCATAAATCTGAAACAATTAGGCAAAACCATGCGAA
GCTTGGCACTGGCCGTCGTTTTACAACGTCGTGACTGGGAAAACCCTGGCGTTACCCAACTTAATCGCCT
TGCAGCACATCCCCCTTTCGCCAGCTGGCGTAATAGCGAAGAGGCCCGCACCGATCGCCCTTCCCAACAG
TTGCGCAGCCTGAATGGCGAATGGCAACTCGAGGCCTCGAGGTCGACCTGCAGCCAAGCTTTGCGTACTC
GCAAATTATTAAAAATAAAACTTTAAAAATAATTTCGTCTAATTAATATTATGAGTTAATTCAAACCCCA
CGGACATGCTAAGGGTTAATCAACAATCATATCGCTGTCTCACTCAGACTCAATACGACACTCAGAATAC
TATTCCTTTCACTCGCACTTATTGCAAGCATACGTTAAGTGGATGTCTCTTGCCGACGGGACCACCTTAT
GTTATTTCATCATGGTCTGGCCATTCTCATCGTGAGCTTCCGGGTGCTCGCATATCTGGCTCTAAGACTT
CGGGCCCGACGCAAGGAGTAGCCGACATATATCCGAAATAACTGCTTGTTTTTTTTTTTTACCATTATTA
CCATCGTGTTTACTGTTTATTGCCCCCTCAAAAAGCTAATGTAATTATATTTGTGCCAATAAAAACAAGA
TATGACCTATAGAATACAAGTATTTCCCCTTCGAACATCCCCACAAGTAGACTTTGGATTTGTCTTCTAA
CCAAAAGACTTACACACCTGCATACCTTACATCAAAAACTCGTTTATCGCTACATAAAACACCGGGATAT
ATTTTTTATATACATACTTTTCAAATCGCGCGCCCTCTTCATAATTCACCTCCACCACACCACGTTTCGT
AGTTGCTCTTTCGCTGTCTCCCACCCGCTCTCCGCAACACATTCACCTTTTGTTCGACGACCTTGGAGCG
ACTGTCGTTAGTTCCGCGCGATTCGGTGCGGTATTTCACACCGCATATGGTGCACTCTCAGTACAATCTG
CTCTGATGCCGCATAGTTAAGCCAGCCCCGACACCCGCCAACACCCGCTGACGCGCCCTGACGGGCTTGT
CTGCTCCCGGCATCCGCTTACAGACAAGCTGTGACCGTCTCCGGGAGCTGCATGTGTCAGAGGTTTTCAC
CGTCATCACCGAAACGCGCGAGACGAAAGGGCCTCGTGATACGCCTATTTTTATAGGTTAATGTCATGAT
AATAATGGTTTCTTAGACGTCAGGTGGCACTTTTCGGGGAAATGTGCGCGGAACCCCTATTTGTTTATTT
TTCTAAATACATTCAAATATGTATCCGCTCATGAGACAATAACCCTGATAAATGCTTCAATAATATTGAA
AAAGGAAGAGTATGAGTATTCAACATTTCCGTGTCGCCCTTATTCCCTTTTTTGCGGCATTTTGCCTTCC
TGTTTTTGCTCACCCAGAAACGCTGGTGAAAGTAAAAGATGCTGAAGATCAGTTGGGTGCACGAGTGGGT
TACATCGAACTGGATCTCAACAGCGGTAAGATCCTTGAGAGTTTTCGCCCCGAAGAACGTTTTCCAATGA
TGAGCACTTTTAAAGTTCTGCTATGTGGCGCGGTATTATCCCGTATTGACGCCGGGCAAGAGCAACTCGG
TCGCCGCATACACTATTCTCAGAATGACTTGGTTGAGTACTCACCAGTCACAGAAAAGCATCTTACGGAT
GGCATGACAGTAAGAGAATTATGCAGTGCTGCCATAACCATGAGTGATAACACTGCGGCCAACTTACTTC
TGACAACGATCGGAGGACCGAAGGAGCTAACCGCTTTTTTGCACAACATGGGGGATCATGTAACTCGCCT
TGATCGTTGGGAACCGGAGCTGAATGAAGCCATACCAAACGACGAGCGTGACACCACGATGCCTGTAGCA
ATGGCAACAACGTTGCGCAAACTATTAACTGGCGAACTACTTACTCTAGCTTCCCGGCAACAATTAATAG
ACTGGATGGAGGCGGATAAAGTTGCAGGACCACTTCTGCGCTCGGCCCTTCCGGCTGGCTGGTTTATTGC
TGATAAATCTGGAGCCGGTGAGCGTGGGTCTCGCGGTATCATTGCAGCACTGGGGCCAGATGGTAAGCCC
TCCCGTATCGTAGTTATCTACACGACGGGGAGTCAGGCAACTATGGATGAACGAAATAGACAGATCGCTG
AGATAGGTGCCTCACTGATTAAGCATTGGTAACTGTCAGACCAAGTTTACTCATATATACTTTAGATTGA
TTTAAAACTTCATTTTTAATTTAAAAGGATCTAGGTGAAGATCCTTTTTGATAATCTCATGACCAAAATC
CCTTAACGTGAGTTTTCGTTCCACTGAGCGTCAGACCCCGTAGAAAAGATCAAAGGATCTTCTTGAGATC
CTTTTTTTCTGCGCGTAATCTGCTGCTTGCAAACAAAAAAACCACCGCTACCAGCGGTGGTTTGTTTGCC
GGATCAAGAGCTACCAACTCTTTTTCCGAAGGTAACTGGCTTCAGCAGAGCGCAGATACCAAATACTGTT
CTTCTAGTGTAGCCGTAGTTAGGCCACCACTTCAAGAACTCTGTAGCACCGCCTACATACCTCGCTCTGC
TAATCCTGTTACCAGTGGCTGCTGCCAGTGGCGATAAGTCGTGTCTTACCGGGTTGGACTCAAGACGATA
GTTACCGGATAAGGCGCAGCGGTCGGGCTGAACGGGGGGTTCGTGCACACAGCCCAGCTTGGAGCGAACG
ACCTACACCGAACTGAGATACCTACAGCGTGAGCTATGAGAAAGCGCCACGCTTCCCGAAGGGAGAAAGG
CGGACAGGTATCCGGTAAGCGGCAGGGTCGGAACAGGAGAGCGCACGAGGGAGCTTCCAGGGGGAAACGC
CTGGTATCTTTATAGTCCTGTCGGGTTTCGCCACCTCTGACTTGAGCGTCGATTTTTGTGATGCTCGTCA
GGGGGGCGGAGCCTATGGAAAAACGCCTTCTTCTTGAACTCGGGCTCGGTGCCAGTATACCTCAAATGGT
TGTCGTACCTCTCATGGTTCCGTTACGCCAACGAGGGTCTGCTGATTAACCAATGGGCGGACGTGGAGCC
GGGCGAAATTAGCTGCACATCGTCGAACACCACGTGCCCCAGTTCGGGCAAGGTCATCCTGGAGACGCTT
AACTTCTCCGCCGCCGATCTGCCGCTGGACTACGTGGGTCTGGCCCATGATGAAATAACATAAGGTGGTC
CCGTCGATAGCCGAAGCTTACCGAAGTATACACTTAAATTCAGTGCACGTTTGCTTGTTGAGAGGAAAGG
TTGTGTGCGGACGAATTTTTTTTTGAAAACATTAACCCTTACGTGGAATAAAAAAAAATGAAATATTGCA
AATTTTGCTGCAAAGCTGTGACTGGAGTAAAATTAATTCACGTGCCGAAGTGTGCTATTAAGAGAAAATT
GTGGGAGCAGAGCCTTGGGTGCAGCCTTGGTGAAAACTCCCAAATTTGTGATACCCACTTTAATGATTCG
CAGTGGAAGGCTGCACCTGCAAAAGGTCAGACATTTAAAAGGAGGCGACTCAACGCAGATGCCGTACCTA
GTAAAGTGATAGAGCCTGAACCAGAAAAGATAAAAGAAGGCTATACCAGTGGGAGTACACAAACAGAGTA
AGTTTGAATAGTAAAAAAAATCATTTATGTAAACAATAACGTGACTGTGCGTTAGGTCCTGTTCATTGTT
TAATGAAAATAAGAGCTTGAGGGAAAAAATTCGTACTTTGGAGTACGAAATGCGTCGTTTAGAGCAGCAG
CCGAATTAATTCTAGTTCCAGTGAAATCCAAGCATTTTCTAAATTAAATGTATTCTTATTATTATAGTTG
TTATTTTTGATATATATAAACAACACTATTATGCCCACCATTTTTTTGAGATGCATCTACACAAGGAACA
AACACTGGATGTCACTTTCAGTTCAAATTGTAACGCTAATCACTCCGAACAGGTCACAAAAAATTACCTT
AAAAAGTCATAATATTAAATTAGAATAAATATAGCTGTGAGGGAAATATATACAAATATATTGGAGCAAA
TAAATTGTACATACAAATATTTATTACTAATTTCTATTGAGACGAAATGAACCACTCGGAACCATTTGAG
CGAACCGAATCGCGCGGAACTAACGACAGTCGCTCCAAGGTCGTCGAACAAAAGGTGAATGTGTTGCGGA
GAGCGGGTGGGAGACAGCGAAAGAGCAACTACGAAACGTGGTGTGGTGGAGGTGAATTATGAAGAGGGCG
CGCGATTTGAAAAGTATGTATATAAAAAATATATCCCGGTGTTTTATGTAGCGATAAACGAGTTTTTGAT
GTAAGGTATGCAGGTGTGTAAGTCTTTTGGTTAGAAGACAAATCCAAAGTCTACTTGTGGGGATGTTCGA
AGGGGAAATACTTGTATTCTATAGGTCATATCTTGTTTTTATTGGCACAAATATAATTACATTAGCTTTT
TGAGGGGGCAATAAACAGTAAACACGATGGTAATAATGGTAAAAAAAAAAAACAAGCAGTTATTTCGGAT
ATATGTCGGCTACTCCTTGCGTCGGGCCCGAAGTCTTAGAGCCAGATATGCGAGCACCCGGAAGCTCACG
ATGAGAATGGCCAGACCCACGTAGTCCAGCGGCAGATCGGCGGCGGAGAAGTTAAGCGTCTCCAGGATGA
CCTTGCCCGAACTGGGGCACGTGGTGTTCGACGATGTGCAGCTAATTTCGCCCGGCTCCACGTCCGCCCA
TTGGTTAATCAGCAGACCCTCGTTGGCGTAACGGAACCATGAGAGGTACGACAACCATTTGAGGTATACT
GGCACCGAGCCCGAGTTCAAGAAGAAGCCGCCAAAGAGCAGGAATGGTATGATAACCGGCGGACCCACAG
ACAGCGCCATCGAGGTCGAGGAGCTGGCGCAGGATATTAGATATCCGAAGGACGTTGACACATTGGCCAC
CAGAGTGACCAGCGCCAGGCAGTTGAAGAAGTGCAGCACTCCGGCCCGCAGTCCGATCATCGGATAGGCA
ATCGCCGTGAAGACCAGTGGCACTGTGAGAAAAAGCGGCAATTCGGCAATCGTTTTGCCCAGAAAGTATG
TGTCACAGCGATAAAGTCGACTTCGGGCCTCCCTCATAAAAACTGGCAGCTCTGAGGTGAACACCTAAAT
CGAATCGATTCATTAGAAAGTTAGTAAATTATTGAAATGCAAATGTATTCTAAACATGACTTACATTTAT
CGTGGCAAAGACGTTTTGAAAGGTCATGTTGGTCAGGAAGAGGAAGATGGCTCCGTTGATATTCATCACA
CCCACTTGCGTGAGTTGTTGGCCCAAAAAGATGAGGCCAATCAAGATGGCAACCATCTGCAAATTAAAAT
GTTACTCGCATCTCATTAATATTCGCGAGTTAAATGAAATTTATTTATCTTCTGCAAAACTATAAACTAT
ACATCTCATTGAAAAAAACTAAGAAGGGTGTGGAATCAGGCAATTCTATCTAAAATCTAGCGAATTTGTT
TCCAAGAATTGTAAGCGTTATATCATTTGTTTCCACTGGAACCACTCACCGTTGTCTGAATAAGTCGCAC
TTTTACGAGGAGTGGTTCCTTGAGCACCGACAGCCAGGATCGCCACAGGACCGCCCGGAACTGCATGAAC
CAGGTGGCCTTGTAGGTGTACCCATTCTCCGGCTGCTCCAGTGGCTTCTCCAGATTTTTGGTGGCCAACA
ACTGCTCCATATCCCGGGCTACTTTGCTAATGGCAAAATTGTCGCATATCTTGGCGATCCGATCACGGGA
CTCGATCTCCCGTCCGGGCACAACGGCCAACACCTGTACGTAAAAGTCCGCCGGATTGTAGTTGGTAGGA
CACTGGGCACCCACGCTGGATAGGAGTTGAGATGTTATGTAATACTAGATACCCTTAATAAACACATCGA
ACTCACTAGGAAAAGAAGTCGACGGCTTCGCTGGGAGTGCCCAAGAAAGCTACCCTGCCCTCGGCCATCA
GAAGGATCTTGTCAAAGAGCTCAAACAGCTCGGAAGACGGCTGATGAATGGTCAGGATGACGGTCTTGCC
CTTCTGCGACAGCTTCTTCAGCACCTGGACGACG
Features (pLannotate 1.2.2; 14 found; start..end, strand, type, name):
   1806..1832    -  misc_feature   MCS (fragment): pBluescript multiple cloning site
   2782..3144    +  CDS            COAT_BPPP7: Experimental evidence at protein level: Swiss-Prot protein existence level 1. Forms the phage shell; binds to the phage RNA. From Pseudomonas phage PP7 (Bacteriophage PP7).
   3154..3870    +  CDS            EGFP: the original enhanced GFP (Yang et al., 1996) mammalian codon-optimized
   4697..4851    +  CDS            lacZα (fragment): LacZα fragment of β-galactosidase; lacZ fragment
   4892..5124    +  misc_feature   P element 3' end: P element 3' end
   5124..5627    +  gene           mini-white (fragment): white; This modified version of the white gene lacks part of the first intron.
   5626..5695    -  misc_feature   bom (fragment): basis of mobility region from pBR322
   5797..5832    -  CDS            rop (fragment): Rop protein, which maintains plasmids at low copy number; rop
   5927..6031    +  promoter       AmpR promoter: bla
   6032..6892    +  CDS            AmpR: β-lactamase; bla; confers resistance to ampicillin, carbenicillin, and related antibiotics
   7063..7651    +  rep_origin     ori: high-copy-number ColE1/pMB1/pBR322/pUC origin of replication
   7657..7885    +  CDS            mini-white (fragment): Drosophila white gene eye color pigment; white; This is a modified version of the white gene lacking part of the first intron.
   7886..8471    +  misc_feature   P element 5' end: No description available
   8482..1787    -  gene           mini-white (across the origin): white; This modified version of the white gene lacks part of the first intron.
