[The description below was written by a language model from this plasmid's Addgene catalogue record and pLannotate feature annotations shown in this document.]
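Description:
pCasper-pNos-PCP-eGFP is a Drosophila P-element transformation vector built on the pCasper backbone and catalogued as an insect expression plasmid of about 10.8 kb. It is propagated in E. coli using a high-copy ColE1/pUC-type origin and an ampicillin resistance gene (β-lactamase with its own promoter). Small remnants of pBR322-derived bom and rop sequences, a lacZα fragment and a piece of a pBluescript polylinker are also annotated. The fly-specific backbone elements are the P element 5' and 3' ends, which allow transposase-mediated integration into the germline genome, and the mini-white gene, an eye-colour marker used to identify transformant flies. In addition to the full mini-white gene spanning the sequence origin, two short mini-white fragments are annotated next to the P-element ends.

The payload is a roughly 2.7 kb insert, assembled by Gibson cloning, in which the coat protein of Pseudomonas phage PP7 (PCP) is fused at its C terminus to EGFP. According to the catalogue entry, expression is driven by the nanos promoter. This promoter was not picked up by the automated annotation, but it presumably lies in the unannotated region upstream of the PCP coding sequence. As a maternal driver, nanos deposits the fusion protein into the early embryo. PCP binds PP7 RNA stem-loops, so the fluorescent fusion accumulates on nascent transcripts from reporter genes carrying such loops. This allows live imaging of transcription in early fly embryos, consistent with the associated study on real-time single-cell measurement of RNA initiation, elongation and cleavage.
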