Addgene plasmid #180274: pCasper-pNos-PCP-eGFP
Purpose: to epress PCP-GFP fusion protein in the early fly embryos (driven by maternal nanos driver)
Depositing lab: Hernan Garcia. Depositing organization: University of California, Berkeley. Publication: Real-time single-cell characterization of the eukaryotic transcription cycle reveals correlations between RNA initiation, elongation, and cleavage. Liu J, Hansen D, Eck E, Kim YJ, Turner M, Alamos S, Garcia HG. PLoS Comput Biol. 2021 May 18;17(5):e1008999. doi: 10.1371/journal.pcbi.1008999. eCollection 2021 May. PubMed 34003867.
Backbone
  Vector backbone: pCasper
  Backbone size w/o insert (bp): 8000
  Total vector size (bp): 10830
  Vector type: Insect Expression
Growth in bacteria
  Bacterial resistance: Ampicillin, 100 μg/mL
  Growth temperature: 37°C
  Growth strain: DH5alpha
  Copy number: High Copy
Gene/Insert
  Gene/Insert name: PCP-eGFP (alt name: PCP-eGFP)
  Insert size (bp): 2700
  Promoter: nanos
  Tag / fusion protein: eGFP (C terminal on insert)
  Cloning method: Gibson Cloning
  Sequencing primers: 5′ GAATACTTCAGTTGAATAAACTGTGCTTG; 3′ GCCACTTCAACGCTCGATGG
Terms and licenses: Academic/Nonprofit Terms; Industry Terms: Not Available to Industry
How to cite: pCasper-pNos-PCP-eGFP was a gift from Hernan Garcia (Addgene plasmid # 180274 ; http://n2t.net/addgene:180274 ; RRID:Addgene_180274)
